Addgene plasmid #64671: pEGFP-RNF8-N-terminus(1-111)
Purpose: Expresses only N terminus of RNF8, amino acids 1 to 111
Depositing lab: Marianne Farnebo. Publication: The scaffold protein WRAP53beta orchestrates the ubiquitin response critical for DNA double-strand break repair. Henriksson S, Rassoolzadeh H, Hedstrom E, Coucoravas C, Julner A, Goldstein M, Imreh G, Zhivotovsky B, Kastan MB, Helleday T, Farnebo M. Genes Dev. 2014 Dec 15;28(24):2726-38. doi: 10.1101/gad.246546.114. PubMed 25512560.
Backbone
  Vector backbone: pEGFP-C1
  Backbone manufacturer: Clontech
  Backbone size w/o insert (bp): 4700
  Total vector size (bp): 5033
  Vector type: Mammalian Expression
Growth in bacteria
  Bacterial resistance: Kanamycin, 50 μg/mL
  Growth temperature: 37°C
  Growth strain: DH5alpha
  Copy number: High Copy
Gene/Insert
  Gene/Insert name: ring finger protein 8 (alt name: RNF8/N-terminus amino acids 1-111)
  Species: H. sapiens (human)
  Insert size (bp): 333
  Mutation: containing only N-terminus amino acids 1 to 111
  GenBank ID: NM_003958.3
  Entrez Gene: RNF8 (a.k.a. hRNF8)
  Promoter: CMV
  Tag / fusion protein: GFP (N terminal on backbone)
  Cloning method: Restriction Enzyme; 5′ cloning site EcoRI (not destroyed); 3′ cloning site KpnI (not destroyed)
  Sequencing primers: 5′ pEGFPC1-for 5´-GATCACTCTCGGCATGGAC-3´; 3′ pEGFPC1-rev 5´-CATTTTATGTTTCAGGTTCAGGG-3’
Terms and licenses: Academic/Nonprofit Terms; Industry Terms: Not Available to Industry
How to cite: pEGFP-RNF8-N-terminus(1-111) was a gift from Marianne Farnebo (Addgene plasmid # 64671 ; http://n2t.net/addgene:64671 ; RRID:Addgene_64671)
