[The description below was written by a language model from this plasmid's Addgene catalogue record.]
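Description:
pEGFP-RNF8-N-terminus(1-111) is a mammalian expression plasmid built on the Clontech pEGFP-C1 backbone, about 5.0 kb in total. It is propagated in E. coli as a high-copy plasmid under kanamycin selection. No feature table accompanies the record, so the origin of replication, polyadenylation signal and any mammalian selection cassette are not individually documented here. They would be expected to follow the standard pEGFP-C1 layout.

The payload is a 333 bp fragment of human RNF8 (ring finger protein 8) encoding only amino acids 1 to 111, the N-terminal portion of the protein. It was inserted between the EcoRI and KpnI sites of the multiple cloning site, and both sites remain intact. Because pEGFP-C1 places its cloning site downstream of the EGFP coding sequence, the fragment is expressed as a fusion with GFP at its N terminus, and transcription is driven by the CMV promoter for strong constitutive expression in transfected mammalian cells. The GFP moiety allows the truncated protein to be followed by fluorescence microscopy or detected and pulled down with anti-GFP reagents.

RNF8 is an E3 ubiquitin ligase that acts in the DNA double-strand break response. The associated publication concerns the scaffold protein WRAP53beta and its role in organising the ubiquitin response needed for double-strand break repair. A construct expressing only the N-terminal region is the type of deletion fragment typically used to map which part of a protein mediates an interaction or its localisation. The record itself states only that it expresses residues 1 to 111 and does not describe specific experiments.
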