>Addgene plasmid #64671 | pEGFP-RNF8-N-terminus(1-111) | depositor partial sequence | sequence record 108783 | N-terminus of RNF8, amino acids 1-111
ATGGGGGAGCCCGGCTTCTTCGTCACAGGAGACCGCGCCGGTGGCCGGAGCTGGTGCCTGCGGCGGGTGG
GGATGAGCGCCGGGTGGCTGCTGCTGGAAGATGGGTGCGAGGTGACTGTAGGACGAGGATTTGGTGTCAC
ATACCAACTGGTATCAAAAATCTGCCCCCTGATGATTTCTCGAAACCACTGTGTTTTGAAGCAGAATCCT
GAGGGCCAATGGACAATTATGGACAACAAGAGTCTAAATGGTGTTTGGCTGAACAGAGCGCGTCTGGAAC
CTTTAAGGGTCTATTCCATTCATCAGGGAGACTACATCCAACTTGGAGTGCCT
