>Addgene plasmid #64671 | pEGFP-RNF8-N-terminus(1-111) | addgene partial sequence | sequence record 112974 | EGFP-C 5'-CATGGTCCTGCTGGAGTTCGTG-3'
AGTCCGGACTCAGATCTCGAGCTCAAGCTTCGAATTCTATGGGGGAGCCCGGCTTCTTCGTCACAGGAGA
CCGCGCCGGTGGCCGGAGCTGGTGCCTGCGGCGGGTGGGGATGAGCGCCGGGTGGCTGCTGCTGGAAGAT
GGGTGCGAGGTGACTGTAGGACGAGGATTTGGTGTCACATACCAACTGGTATCAAAAATCTGCCCCCTGA
TGATTTCTCGAAACCACTGTGTTTTGAAGCAGAATCCTGAGGGCCAATGGACAATTATGGACAACAAGAG
TCTAAATGGTGTTTGGCTGAACAGAGCGCGTCTGGAACCTTTAAGGGTCTATTCCATTCATCAGGGAGAC
TACATCCAACTTGGAGTGCCTTAAGGTACCGCGGGCCCGGGATCCACCGGATCTAGATAACTGATCATAA
TCAGCCATACCACATTTGTAGAGGTTTTACTTGCTTTAAAAAACCTCCCACACCTCCCCCTGAACCTGAA
ACATAAAATGAATGCAATTGTTGTTGTTAACTTGTTTATTGCAGCTTATAATGGTTACAAATAAAGCAAT
AGCATCACAAATTTCACAAATAAAGCATTTTTTTCACTGCATTCTAGTTGTGGTTTGTCCAAACTCATCA
ATGTATCTTAACGCGTAAATTGTAAGCGTTAATATTTTGTTAAAATTCGCGTTAAATTTTTGTTAAATCA
GCTCATTTTTTAACCAATAGGCCGAAATCGGCAAAATCCCTTATAAATCAAAAGAATAGACCGAGATAGG
GTTGAGTGTTGTTCCAGTTTGGAACAAGAGTCCACTATTAAAGAACGTGGACTCCAACGTCAA
