>Addgene plasmid #64671 | pEGFP-RNF8-N-terminus(1-111) | addgene partial sequence | sequence record 113731 | SV40pA-R 5'-GAAATTTGTGATGCTATTGC-3'
ACAACAACAATTGCATTCATTTTATGTTTCAGGTTCAGGGGGAGGTGTGGGAGGTTTTTTAAAGCAAGTA
AAACCTCTACAAATGTGGTATGGCTGATTATGATCAGTTATCTAGATCCGGTGGATCCCGGGCCCGCGGT
ACCTTAAGGCACTCCAAGTTGGATGTAGTCTCCCTGATGAATGGAATAGACCCTTAAAGGTTCCAGACGC
GCTCTGTTCAGCCAAACACCATTTAGACTCTTGTTGTCCATAATTGTCCATTGGCCCTCAGGATTCTGCT
TCAAAACACAGTGGTTTCGAGAAATCATCAGGGGGCAGATTTTTGATACCAGTTGGTATGTGACACCAAA
TCCTCGTCCTACAGTCACCTCGCACCCATCTTCCAGCAGCAGCCACCCGGCGCTCATCCCCACCCGCCGC
AGGCACCAGCTCCGGCCACCGGCGCGGTCTCCTGTGACGAAGAAGCCGGGCTCCCCCATAGAATTCGAAG
CTTGAGCTCGAGATCTGAGTCCGGACTTGTACAGCTCGTCCATGCCGAGAGTGATCCCGGCGGCGGTCAC
GAACTCCAGCAGGACCATGTGATCGCGCTTCTCGTTGGGGTCTTTGCTCAGGGCGGACTGGGTGCTCAGG
TAGTGGTTGTCGGGCAGCAGCACGGGGCCGTCGCCGATGGGGGTGTTCTGCTGGTAGTGGTCGGCGAGCT
GCACGCTGCCGTCCTCGATGTTGTGGCGGATCTTGAAGTTCACCTTGATGCCGTTCTTCTGCTTGTCGGC
CATGATATAGACGTTGTGGCTGTTGTAGTTGTACTCCAGCTTGTGCCCCAGGATGTTGCCGTCCTCCTTG
AAGTCGATGCCCTTCAGCTCGATGCGGTTCACCAGG
